Addgene plasmid #78229: Bxbi+TP901 GFP Bandpass BAC Reporter
Purpose: synthetic gene circuit
Depositing lab: Timothy Lu. Depositing organization: Massachusetts Institute of Technology. Publication: Synthetic mixed-signal computation in living cells. Rubens JR, Selvaggio G, Lu TK. Nat Commun. 2016 Jun 3;7:11658. doi: 10.1038/ncomms11658. PubMed 27255669.
Backbone
  Vector backbone: pBAC
Growth in bacteria
  Bacterial resistance: Chloramphenicol, 25 μg/mL
  Growth temperature: 37°C
  Growth strain: DH5alpha
  Copy number: Unknown
Gene/Insert
  Gene/Insert name: synthetic circuit
  Species: not applicable
Terms and licenses: Academic/Nonprofit Terms; Industry Terms: Not Available to Industry
How to cite: Bxbi+TP901 GFP Bandpass BAC Reporter was a gift from Timothy Lu (Addgene plasmid # 78229 ; http://n2t.net/addgene:78229 ; RRID:Addgene_78229)
