[The description below was written by a language model from this plasmid's Addgene catalogue record and pLannotate feature annotations shown in this document.]
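Description:
Bxbi+TP901 GFP Bandpass BAC Reporter is a bacterial artificial chromosome built on a pBAC backbone and carrying the output stage of a synthetic gene circuit for use in E. coli. The roughly 9 kb sequence contains the full F-plasmid maintenance system. This comprises the ori2 (oriS) origin with its initiator repE and the incC incompatibility region, the sopA/sopB/sopC partitioning module that segregates the plasmid faithfully to daughter cells, and a fragment of the resD resolvase gene. An oriV element is also annotated. The catalogue lists copy number as unknown, although F-derived replicons of this kind are generally held at very low copy, which suits a reporter meant to give a uniform readout per cell. Selection is by chloramphenicol, through the cat gene driven by its own promoter.

The annotated payload is a GFPmut3 coding sequence, a rapidly maturing green fluorescent protein, followed by a fragment of a pBluescript multiple cloning site and the rrnB T1 transcription terminator. On the circular map, an sTRSV hammerhead ribozyme lies just upstream of GFP. Such self-cleaving ribozymes are commonly placed there to trim the 5' untranslated region so that expression is insulated from the upstream promoter context. The name implies that GFP output is governed by the serine integrases Bxb1 and TP901, arranged so that fluorescence appears only over an intermediate input range (a band-pass response). However, the feature table annotates no integrase attachment sites, no integrase genes and no promoter for GFP, so the recombination logic cannot be described from this record. The integrases are presumably supplied from other constructs. The stated purpose is simply a synthetic gene circuit, associated with work on mixed-signal computation in living cells.
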