Features (pLannotate 1.2.2; 14 found; start..end, strand, type, name):
      1..714     +  CDS            GFPmut3: GFPmut3 is a basic (constitutively fluorescent) green fluorescent protein published in 1996, derived from Aequorea victoria. It is reported to be a very rapidly-maturing weak dimer.
    718..753     -  misc_feature   MCS (fragment): pBluescript multiple cloning site
    777..863     +  terminator     rrnB T1 terminator: Escherichia coli rrnB; transcription terminator T1 from the E. coli rrnB gene
   2132..2788    -  CDS            cat: CAT_ECOLX - Experimental evidence at protein level: Swiss-Prot protein existence level 1. This enzyme is an effector of chloramphenicol resistance in bacteria. From Escherichia coli. This protein is used as a marker in many commonly used cloning vectors, such as pACYC184.
   2789..2891    -  promoter       cat promoter: promoter of the E. coli cat gene encoding chloramphenicol acetyltransferase
   3007..3351    +  CDS            resD (fragment): REDF_ECOLI - Also known as D. Protein inferred from homology: Swiss-Prot protein existence level 3. Acts as a repressor of transcription and as a site-specific resolvase that cleaves at the RfsF site. From Escherichia coli (strain K12).
   3749..4363    +  rep_origin     oriV: origin of replication for the bacterial F plasmid
   4439..4658    +  rep_origin     ori2: secondary origin of replication for the bacterial F plasmid; also known as oriS
   4749..5504    +  CDS            repE: replication initiation protein for the bacterial F plasmid; repE
   5507..5757    +  misc_feature   incC: incC; incompatibility region of the bacterial F plasmid
   6083..7258    +  CDS            sopA: partitioning protein for the bacterial F plasmid; sopA
   7258..8226    +  CDS            sopB: SOPB_ECOLI - Also known as B. Experimental evidence at protein level: Swiss-Prot protein existence level 1. Control of plasmid partitioning; required to recognize the cis-acting. Binds specifically with the DNA segment containing the sopC region. SopB is trans-acting. From Escherichia coli (strain K12).
   8302..8775    +  misc_feature   sopC: sopC; centromere-like partitioning region of the bacterial F plasmid
   8906..8955    +  misc_RNA       sTRSV HHRz: hammerhead ribozyme from the tobacco ringspot virus satellite RNA (Khvorova et al., 2003)
>Addgene plasmid #78229 | Bxbi+TP901 GFP Bandpass BAC Reporter | addgene full sequence | sequence record 178113 | Addgene NGS Result
ATGAGTAAAGGAGAAGAACTTTTCACTGGAGTTGTCCCAATTCTTGTTGAATTAGATGGTGATGTTAATG
GGCACAAATTTTCTGTCAGTGGAGAGGGTGAAGGTGATGCAACATACGGAAAACTTACCCTTAAATTTAT
TTGCACTACTGGAAAACTACCTGTTCCATGGCCAACACTTGTCACTACTTTCGGTTATGGTGTTCAATGC
TTTGCGAGATACCCAGATCATATGAAACAGCATGACTTTTTCAAGAGTGCCATGCCCGAAGGTTATGTAC
AGGAAAGAACTATATTTTTCAAAGATGACGGGAACTACAAGACACGTGCTGAAGTCAAGTTTGAAGGTGA
TACCCTTGTTAATAGAATCGAGTTAAAAGGTATTGATTTTAAAGAAGATGGAAACATTCTTGGACACAAA
TTGGAATACAACTATAACTCACACAATGTATACATCATGGCAGACAAACAAAAGAATGGAATCAAAGTTA
ACTTCAAAATTAGACACAACATTGAAGATGGAAGCGTTCAACTAGCAGACCATTATCAACAAAATACTCC
AATTGGCGATGGCCCTGTCCTTTTACCAGACAACCATTACCTGTCCACACAATCTGCCCTTTCGAAAGAT
CCCAACGAAAAGAGAGACCACATGGTCCTTCTTGAGTTTGTAACAGCTGCTGGGATTACACATGGCATGG
ATGATCTCTACAAATAAAAGCTTGATATCGAATTCCTGCAGCCCGGGGGATCCCATGGTACGCGTGCTAG
AGGCATCAAATAAAACGAAAGGCTCAGTCGAAAGACTGGGCCTTTCGTTTTATCTGTTGTTTGTCGGTGA
ACGCTCTCCTGAGTAGGACAAATCCGCCGCCCTAGAATCGATGCCCGGATGATCCTGACGACGGAGACCG
CCGTCGTCGACAAGCCGGCCGTTAATTAACCTCCCGTCCGCACAGGGCTCGCTGGTGACCGGTCCATGTT
GTCGGCATACGAGGTATTGAAGATTGGGCTAAGCGAGTTTTTATTTCGTTTATTTCAATTAAGGTAACTA
AAAAACTCCTTTGCTAGCAAAGTTAAACAAAATTATTTGTAGAGGGAAACCGTTGTGGTCTCCCTGAATA
TATTATACGAGCCTTATGCATGCCCGTAAAGTTATCCAGCAACCACTCATAGACCTAGGGCAGCAGATAG
GGACGACGTGGTGTTAGCTGTGCTCGAGCTGCAGGCGAACACAGTGGTACGATTCATGATTCTGCATTCG
ATCCAGGTTAAGAGATGCATCTCGTATATATAGTACTTGTGCCTGTGTAACCTGAGCCTTCAGCATCGTT
CCTGCAGGGACTTGCGAACCCCCTGCCAAAGTCGTAATATAGGATCGGACAATCCTGTCTTCGTGGTAAG
GGTTGTTGCACGTTGGGGATAGCGCTAGCTAACAAAGACGCCTGCTACAACAGGAGTCGGAAACCCGTAC
AAAGGGAACATCCACACTACGGTGAATCGAAGCGCGGCATCAGGATTTCCTTTTGGATACCTGGGGCAAA
GCCCATCGTGGTCGAGGTGACTTGGCACACTTACACCTGCAGCGCGCGCATGTGGAATTAGAGGCCAAGT
TCGATCCCTACACCGACGTACGATGCAACTGTGTGGATGTGACGAGCTTCATTTATACGCTTCGCGCGCC
GGACCGGCCTCCGCAAGGCGCAGCAGTGCACAAGCAGTCATCAATTAACCACCGTGTATTCGGTATGCAG
CATCAGGCAGTTTGGGCCAAAACCCCAGGGGCCGGTTTACACAGAGACCCGCATCTTGACCTAACTGACA
AACTGCCATGGACGACTAGCCCAGCCAACGGCTCTTAGACAGCCCGATACAGTGATTACCCCAGGTTTGC
GGGGCATGGCTACGACTTGCTCAGCTACGTGCGAGGGCAGAAACTTTTCCGCATTTGTATGTTCACCTAT
TTCAGCCAAAAAACTTAAGACCGCCGGTCTTGTCCACTACCTTGCAGTAATGCGGTGGACAGGATCGGCG
GTTTTCTTTTCTCTTCTCAAATCGATGCAAAAAAAGCAAAAAGCATTTACCTTGATTGAGATGTTAATTG
TGTTGGCATTAATGGTTTCTTAGACGTCTTACGCCCCGCCCTGCCACTCATCGCAGTACTGTTGTAATTC
ATTAAGCATTCTGCCGACATGGAAGCCATCACAAACGGCATGATGAACCTGAATCGCCAGCGGCATCAGC
ACCTTGTCGCCTTGCGTATAATATTTGCCCATGGTGAAAACGGGGGCGAAGAAGTTGTCCATATTGGCCA
CGTTTAAATCAAAACTGGTGAAACTCACCCAGGGATTGGCTGAGACGAAAAACATATTCTCAATAAACCC
TTTAGGGAAATAGGCCAGGTTTTCACCGTAACACGCCACATCTTGCGAATATATGTGTAGAAACTGCCGG
AAATCGTCGTGGTATTCACTCCAGAGCGATGAAAACGTTTCAGTTTGCTCATGGAAAACGGTGTAACAAG
GGTGAACACTATCCCATATCACCAGCTCACCGTCTTTCATTGCCATACGAAATTCCGGATGAGCATTCAT
CAGGCGGGCAAGAATGTGAATAAAGGCCGGATAAAACTTGTGCTTATTTTTCTTTACGGTCTTTAAAAAG
GCCGTAATATCCAGCTGAACGGTCTGGTTATAGGTACATTGAGCAACTGACTGAAATGCCTCAAAATGTT
CTTTACGATGCCATTGGGATATATCAACGGTGGTATATCCAGTGATTTTTTTCTCCATTTTAGCTTCCTT
AGCTCCTGAAAATCTCGATAACTCAAAAAATACGCCCGGTAGTGATCTTATTTCATTATGGTGAAAGTTG
GAACCTCTTACGTGCCGATCAACGTCTCATTTTCGCCAAAAGTTGGCCCAGGGCTTCCCGGTATCAACAG
GGACACCAGGATTTATTTATTCTGCGAAGTGATCTTCCGTCACAGGTATTTATTCGCGATAAGCTCATGG
AGCGGCGTAACCGTCGCACAGGAAGGACAGAGAAAGCGCGGATCTGGGAAGTGACGGACAGAACGGTCAG
GACCTGGATTGGGGAGGCGGTTGCCGCCGCTGCTGCTGACGGTGTGACGTTCTCTGTTCCGGTCACACCA
CATACGTTCCGCCATTCCTATGCGATGCACATGCTGTATGCCGGTATACCGCTGAAAGTTCTGCAAAGCC
TGATGGGACATAAGTCCATCAGTTCAACGGAAGTCTACACGAAGGTTTTTGCGCTGGATGTGGCTGCCCG
GCACCGGGTGCAGTTTGCGATGCCGGAGTCTGATGCGGTTGCGATGCTGAAACAATTATCCTGAGAATAA
ATGCCTTGGCCTTTATATGGAAATGTGGAACTGAGTGGATATGCTGTTTTTGTCTGTTAAACAGAGAAGC
TGGCTGTTATCCACTGAGAAGCGAACGAAACAGTCGGGAAAATCTCCCATTATCGTAGAGATCCGCATTA
TTAATCTCAGGAGCCTGTGTAGCGTTTATAGGAAGTAGTGTTCTGTCATGATGCCTGCAAGCGGTAACGA
AAACGATTTGAATATGCCTTCAGGAACAATAGAAATCTTCGTGCGGTGTTACGTTGAAGTGGAGCGGATT
ATGTCAGCAATGGACAGAACAACCTAATGAACACAGAACCATGATGTGGTCTGTCCTTTTACAGCCAGTA
GTGCTCGCCGCAGTCGAGCGACAGGGCGAAGCCCTCGGCTGGTTGCCCTCGCCGCTGGGCTGGCGGCCGT
CTATGGCCCTGCAAACGCGCCAGAAACGCCGTCGAAGCCGTGTGCGAGACACCGCGGCCGGCCGCCGGCG
TTGTGGATACCTCGCGGAAAACTTGGCCCTCACTGACAGATGAGGGGCGGACGTTGACACTTGAGGGGCC
GACTCACCCGGCGCGGCGTTGACAGATGAGGGGCAGGCTCGATTTCGGCCGGCGACGTGGAGCTGGCCAG
CCTCGCAAATCGGCGAAAACGCCTGATTTTACGCGAGTTTCCCACAGATGATGTGGACAAGCCTGGGGAT
AAGTGCCCTGCGGTATTGACACTTGAGGGGCGCGACTACTGACAGATGAGGGGCGCGATCCTTGACACTT
GAGGGGCAGAGTGCTGACAGATGAGGGGCGCACCTATTGACATTTGAGGGGCTGTCCACAGGCAGAAAAT
CCAGCATTTGCAAGGGTTTCCGCCCGTTTTTCGGCCACCGCTAACCTGTCTTTTAACCTGCTTTTAAACC
AATATTTATAAACCTTGTTTTTAACCAGGGCTGCGCCCTGTGCGCGTGACCGCGCACGCCGAAGGGGGGT
GCCCCCCCTTCTCGAACCCTCCCGGTCGAGTGAGCGAGGAAGCACCAGGGAACAGCACTTATATATTCTG
CTTACACACGATGCCTGAAAAAACTTCCCTTGGGGTTATCCACTTATCCACGGGGATATTTTTATAATTA
TTTTTTTTATAGTTTTTAGATCTTCTTTTTTAGAGCGCCTTGTAGGCCTTTATCCATGCTGGTTCTAGAG
AAGGTGTTGTGACAAATTGCCCTTTCAGTGTGACAAATCACCCTCAAATGACAGTCCTGTCTGTGACAAA
TTGCCCTTAACCCTGTGACAAATTGCCCTCAGAAGAAGCTGTTTTTTCACAAAGTTATCCCTGCTTATTG
ACTCTTTTTTATTTAGTGTGACAATCTAAAAACTTGTCACACTTCACATGGATCTGTCATGGCGGAAACA
GCGGTTATCAATCACAAGAAACGTAAAAATAGCCCGCGAATCGTCCAGTCAAACGACCTCACTGAGGCGG
CATATAGTCTCTCCCGGGATCAAAAACGTATGCTGTATCTGTTCGTTGACCAGATCAGAAAATCTGATGG
CACCCTACAGGAACATGACGGTATCTGCGAGATCCATGTTGCTAAATATGCTGAAATATTCGGATTGACC
TCTGCGGAAGCCAGTAAGGATATACGGCAGGCATTGAAGAGTTTCGCGGGGAAGGAAGTGGTTTTTTATC
GCCCTGAAGAGGATGCCGGCGATGAAAAAGGCTATGAATCTTTTCCTTGGTTTATCAAACGTGCGCACAG
TCCATCCAGAGGGCTTTACAGTGTACATATCAACCCATATCTCATTCCCTTCTTTATCGGGTTACAGAAC
CGGTTTACGCAGTTTCGGCTTAGTGAAACAAAAGAAATCACCAATCCGTATGCCATGCGTTTATACGAAT
CCCTGTGTCAGTATCGTAAGCCGGATGGCTCAGGCATCGTCTCTCTGAAAATCGACTGGATCATAGAGCG
TTACCAGCTGCCTCAAAGTTACCAGCGTATGCCTGACTTCCGCCGCCGCTTCCTGCAGGTCTGTGTTAAT
GAGATCAACAGCAGAACTCCAATGCGCCTCTCATACATTGAGAAAAAGAAAGGCCGCCAGACGACTCATA
TCGTATTTTCCTTCCGCGATATCACTTCCATGACGACAGGATAGTCTGAGGGTTATCTGTCACAGATTTG
AGGGTGGTTCGTCACATTTGTTCTGACCTACTGAGGGTAATTTGTCACAGTTTTGCTGTTTCCTTCAGCC
TGCATGGATTTTCTCATACTTTTTGAACTGTAATTTTTAAGGAAGCCAAATTTGAGGGCAGTTTGTCACA
GTTGATTTCCTTCTCTTTCCCTTCGTCATGTGACTTGATATCGGGGGTTAGTTCGTCATCATTGATGAGG
GTTGATTATCACAGTTTATTACTCTGAATTGGCTATCCGCGTGTGTACCTCTACCTGGAGTTTTTCCCAC
GGTGGATATTTCTTCTTGCGCTGAGCGTAAGAGCTATCTGACAGAACAGTTCTTCTTTGCTTCCTCGCCA
GTTCGCTCGCTATGCTCGGTTACACGGCTGCGGCGAGCGCTAGTGATAATAAGTGACTGAGGTATGTGCT
CTTCTTATCTCCTTTTGTAGTGTTGCTCTTATTTTAAACAACTTTGCGGTTTTTTGATGACTTTGCGATT
TTGTTGTTGCTTTGCAGTAAATTGCAAGATTTAATAAAAAAACGCAAAGCAATGATTAAAGGATGTTCAG
AATGAAACTCATGGAAACACTTAACCAGTGCATAAACGCTGGTCATGAAATGACGAAGGCTATCGCCATT
GCACAGTTTAATGATGACAGCCCGGAAGCGAGGAAAATAACCCGGCGCTGGAGAATAGGTGAAGCAGCGG
ATTTAGTTGGGGTTTCTTCTCAGGCTATCAGAGATGCCGAGAAAGCAGGGCGACTACCGCACCCGGATAT
GGAAATTCGAGGACGGGTTGAGCAACGTGTTGGTTATACAATTGAACAAATTAATCATATGCGTGATGTG
TTTGGTACGCGATTGCGACGTGCTGAAGACGTATTTCCACCGGTGATCGGGGTTGCTGCCCATAAAGGTG
GCGTTTACAAAACCTCAGTTTCTGTTCATCTTGCTCAGGATCTGGCTCTGAAGGGGCTACGTGTTTTGCT
CGTGGAAGGTAACGACCCCCAGGGAACAGCCTCAATGTATCACGGATGGGTACCAGATCTTCATATTCAT
GCAGAAGACACTCTCCTGCCTTTCTATCTTGGGGAAAAGGACGATGTCACTTATGCAATAAAGCCCACTT
GCTGGCCGGGGCTTGACATTATTCCTTCCTGTCTGGCTCTGCACCGTATTGAAACTGAGTTAATGGGCAA
ATTTGATGAAGGTAAACTGCCCACCGATCCACACCTGATGCTCCGACTGGCCATTGAAACTGTTGCTCAT
GACTATGATGTCATAGTTATTGACAGCGCGCCTAACCTGGGTATCGGCACGATTAATGTCGTATGTGCTG
CTGATGTGCTGATTGTTCCCACGCCTGCTGAGTTGTTTGACTACACCTCCGCACTGCAGTTTTTCGATAT
GCTTCGTGATCTGCTCAAGAACGTTGATCTTAAAGGGTTCGAGCCTGATGTACGTATTTTGCTTACCAAA
TACAGCAATAGTAATGGCTCTCAGTCCCCGTGGATGGAGGAGCAAATTCGGGATGCCTGGGGAAGCATGG
TTCTAAAAAATGTTGTACGTGAAACGGATGAAGTTGGTAAAGGTCAGATCCGGATGAGAACTGTTTTTGA
ACAGGCCATTGATCAACGCTCTTCAACTGGTGCCTGGAGAAATGCTCTTTCTATTTGGGAACCTGTCTGC
AATGAAATTTTCGATCGTCTGATTAAACCACGCTGGGAGATTAGATAATGAAGCGTGCGCCTGTTATTCC
AAAACATACGCTCAATACTCAACCGGTTGAAGATACTTCGTTATCGACACCAGCTGCCCCGATGGTGGAT
TCGTTAATTGCGCGCGTAGGAGTAATGGCTCGCGGTAATGCCATTACTTTGCCTGTATGTGGTCGGGATG
TGAAGTTTACTCTTGAAGTGCTCCGGGGTGATAGTGTTGAGAAGACCTCTCGGGTATGGTCAGGTAATGA
ACGTGACCAGGAGCTGCTTACTGAGGACGCACTGGATGATCTCATCCCTTCTTTTCTACTGACTGGTCAA
CAGACACCGGCGTTCGGTCGAAGAGTATCTGGTGTCATAGAAATTGCCGATGGGAGTCGCCGTCGTAAAG
CTGCTGCACTTACCGAAAGTGATTATCGTGTTCTGGTTGGCGAGCTGGATGATGAGCAGATGGCTGCATT
ATCCAGATTGGGTAACGATTATCGCCCAACAAGTGCTTATGAACGTGGTCAGCGTTATGCAAGCCGATTG
CAGAATGAATTTGCTGGAAATATTTCTGCGCTGGCTGATGCGGAAAATATTTCACGTAAGATTATTACCC
GCTGTATCAACACCGCCAAATTGCCTAAATCAGTTGTTGCTCTTTTTTCTCACCCCGGTGAACTATCTGC
CCGGTCAGGTGATGCACTTCAAAAAGCCTTTACAGATAAAGAGGAATTACTTAAGCAGCAGGCATCTAAC
CTTCATGAGCAGAAAAAAGCTGGGGTGATATTTGAAGCTGAAGAAGTTATCACTCTTTTAACTTCTGTGC
TTAAAACGTCATCTGCATCAAGAACTAGTTTAAGCTCACGACATCAGTTTGCTCCTGGAGCGACAGTATT
GTATAAGGGCGATAAAATGGTGCTTAACCTGGACAGGTCCCGTGTTCCAACTGAGTGTATAGAGAAAATT
GAGGCCATTCTTAAGGAACTTGAAAAGCCAGCACCCTGATGCGACCACGTTTTAGTCTACGTTTATCTGT
CTTTACTTAATGTCCTTTGTTACAGGCCAGAAAGCATAACTGGCCTGAATATTCTCTCTGGGCCCACTGT
TCCACTTGTATCGTCGGTCTGATAATCAGACTGGGACCACGGTCCCACTCGTATCGTCGGTCTGATTATT
AGTCTGGGACCACGGTCCCACTCGTATCGTCGGTCTGATTATTAGTCTGGGACCACGGTCCCACTCGTAT
CGTCGGTCTGATAATCAGACTGGGACCACGGTCCCACTCGTATCGTCGGTCTGATTATTAGTCTGGGACC
ATGGTCCCACTCGTATCGTCGGTCTGATTATTAGTCTGGGACCACGGTCCCACTCGTATCGTCGGTCTGA
TTATTAGTCTGGAACCACGGTCCCACTCGTATCGTCGGTCTGATTATTAGTCTGGGACCACGGTCCCACT
CGTATCGTCGGTCTGATTATTAGTCTGGGACCACGATCCCACTCGTGTTGTCGGTCTGATTATCGGTCTG
GGACCACGGTCCCACTTGTATTGTCGATCAGACTATCAGCGTGAGACTACGATTCCATCAATGCCTGTCA
AGGGCAAGTATTGACATGTGTCGTGGTTTGTCTGGTCAACCACCGCGGTCTCAGTGGTGTACGGTACAAA
CCCCGACGTGCACAGCTGTCACCGGATGTGCTTTCCGGTCTGATGAGTCCGTGAGGACGAAACAGCCTCT
ACAAATAATTTTGTTTAATAGTTTACGAGGTAAGGAGGTTTAAG
